>Addgene plasmid #52162 | pChlr-5SR | depositor partial sequence | sequence record 80770 | M13F(-40)
GGTCTCACAGGTATTTGCCTTATCCACACATCCTTATGGCTCCCGAGTGATTCGCAGAATCCTGGAGCAC
TGTCTCCCTGACCAGACACTCCCTATTTTAGAGGAGCTTCACCAGCACAAGAGACCAAGCTTGGCGTAAT
CATGGTCATAGCTGTTTCCTGTGTGAAATTGTTATCCGCTCACAATTCCACACAACATACGAGCCGGAAG
CATAAAGTGTAAAGCCTGGGGTGCCTAATGAGTGAGCTAACTCACATTAATTGCGTTGCGCTCACTGCCC
GCTTTCC
