>Addgene plasmid #52162 | pChlr-5SR | addgene partial sequence | sequence record 89953 | M13pUC-Fwd 5'-CCCAGTCACGACGTTGTAAAACG-3'
AGCTCGGTCTCACAGGTATTTGCCTTATCCACACATCCTTATGGCTCCCGAGTGATTCGCAGAATCCTGG
AGCACTGTCTCCCTGACCAGACACTCCCTATTTTAGAGGAGCTTCACCAGCACAAGAGACCAAGCTTGGC
GTAATCATGGTCATAGCTGTTTCCTGTGTGAAATTGTTATCCGCTCACAATTCCACACAACATACGAGCC
GGAAGCATAAAGTGTAAAGCCTGGGGTGCCTAATGAGTGAGCTAACTCACATTAATTGCGTTGCGCTCAC
TGCCCGCTTTCCAGTCGGGAAACCTGTCGTGCCAGCTGCATTAATGAATCGGCCAACGCGCGGGGAGAGG
CGGTTTGCGTATTGGGCGCTCTTCCGCTTCCTCGCTCACTGACTCGCTGCGCTCGGTCGTTCGGCTGCGG
CGAGCGGTATCAGCTCACTCAAAGGCGGTAATACGGTTATCCACAGAATCAGGGGATAACGCAGGAAAGA
ACATGTGAGCAAAAGGCCAGCAAAAGGCCAGGAACCGTAAAAAGGCCGCGTTGCTGGCGTTTTTCCATAG
GCTCCGCCCCCCTGACGAGCATCACAAAAATCGACGCTCAAGTCAGAGGTGGTGAAACCCGACAGGACTA
TAAAGATACCAGGCGTTTCCCCCTGGAAGCTCCCTCGTGCGCTCTCCTGTTCCGACCCTGCCGCTTACCG
GATACCTGTCCGCCTTTCTCCCTTCGGGAAGCGTGGCGCTTTCTCATAGCTCACGCTGTAGGTATCTCAG
TTCGGTGTAGGTCGTTCGCTCCAAGCTGGGCTGTGTGCACGAACCC
