[The description below was written by a language model from this plasmid's Addgene catalogue record.]
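Description:
pChlr-5SR is a small, high-copy bacterial plasmid (about 2.3 kb in total) that serves as a module donor in a kit for the modular assembly of designer PUF (Pumilio/FBF) RNA-binding proteins. Its backbone, pChlr-pNEB193, is a derivative of the pUC-type cloning vector pNEB193 in which the original ampicillin resistance gene (bla) was replaced by the chloramphenicol resistance gene from pACYC using Gibson assembly. The plasmid is therefore propagated in E. coli under chloramphenicol selection. Although it is catalogued as a bacterial expression vector, the record does not state a promoter driving the insert. The very short payload suggests it acts mainly as a storage and source plasmid for one building block rather than as an expression construct. M13 forward and reverse sites flank the insert for sequence verification.

The insert encodes module 5 of the human PUM1 Pumilio homology domain (PUM-HD), corresponding to amino acids 169–204 of that domain. The listed insert size of 36 appears to match this residue count rather than a length in base pairs. Each PUF repeat contacts one RNA base, and specificity is set largely by residues at defined positions within the repeat. Here positions 12 and 16 of the module were changed from cysteine to serine and from glutamine to arginine. This 12S-16R combination redirects module 5 to recognise a cytosine at nucleotide 4 of the target RNA. Combined with the other module variants in the collection, this part allows construction of a full eight-repeat PUM-HD with a customised RNA sequence preference. Such proteins are intended for specific post-transcriptional regulation of endogenous transcripts. The record does not state the cloning method or the sites used for assembly.
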