Addgene plasmid #52162: pChlr-5SR
Purpose: Encodes module 5 with amino acids 12S-16R for recognition of nt 4C
Depositing lab: Huimin Zhao. Depositing organization: University of Illinois at Urbana-Champaign. Publication: Modular assembly of designer PUF proteins for specific post-transcriptional regulation of endogenous RNA. Abil Z, Denard CA, Zhao H. J Biol Eng. 2014 Mar 1;8(1):7. 10.1186/1754-1611-8-7 PubMed 24581042.
Backbone
  Vector backbone: pChlr-pNEB193
  Backbone manufacturer: New England Biolabs
  Backbone size w/o insert (bp): 2280
  Total vector size (bp): 2340
  Modifications to backbone: Replaced the original ampicillin resistance gene Bla with the chloramphenicol resistance gene Cam from pACYC (New England Biolabs) using the Gibson Assembly method.
  Vector type: Bacterial Expression
Growth in bacteria
  Bacterial resistance: Chloramphenicol, 25 μg/mL
  Growth temperature: 37°C
  Growth strain: Top10
  Copy number: High Copy
Gene/Insert
  Gene/Insert name: Pumilio homology domain amino acids 169-204 (alt name: PUM-HD module 5)
  Species: H. sapiens (human)
  Insert size (bp): 36
  Mutation: Changed 12C to 12S and 16Q to 16R in Module 5
  GenBank ID: D43951
  Entrez Gene: PUM1 (a.k.a. HSPUM, NEDMSF, PUMH, PUMH1, PUML1, SCA47)
  Cloning method: Unknown
  Sequencing primers: 5′ M13 For; 3′ M13 Rev
Terms and licenses: Academic/Nonprofit Terms; Industry Terms: Not Available to Industry
How to cite: pChlr-5SR was a gift from Huimin Zhao (Addgene plasmid # 52162 ; http://n2t.net/addgene:52162 ; RRID:Addgene_52162)
